>Addgene plasmid #138036 | MYMH 43 | addgene full sequence | sequence record 274862 | Addgene NGS Result
TTGGACTCCTGTTGATAGATCCAGTAATGACCTCAGAACTCCATCTGGATTTGTTCAGAACGCTCGGTTG
CCGCCGGGCGTTTTTTATTGGTGAGAATCCAGGGGTCCCCAATAATTACGATTTAAATTGGCGAAAATGA
GACGTTGATCGGCACGTAAGAGGTTCCAACTTTCACCATAATGAAATAAGATCACTACCGGGCGTATTTT
TTGAGTTATCGAGATTTTCAGGAGCTAAGGAAGCTAAAATGGAGAAAAAAATCACTGGATATACCACCGT
TGATATATCCCAATGGCATCGTAAAGAACATTTTGAGGCATTTCAGTCAGTTGCTCAATGTACCTATAAC
CAGACCGTTCAGCTGGATATTACGGCCTTTTTAAAGACCGTAAAGAAAAATAAGCACAAGTTTTATCCGG
CCTTTATTCACATTCTTGCCCGCCTGATGAATGCTCATCCGGAATTTCGTATGGCAATGAAAGACGGTGA
GCTGGTGATATGGGATAGTGTTCACCCTTGTTACACCGTTTTCCATGAGCAAACTGAAACGTTTTCATCG
CTCTGGAGTGAATACCACGACGATTTCCGGCAGTTTCTACACATATATTCGCAAGATGTGGCGTGTTACG
GTGAAAACCTGGCCTATTTCCCTAAAGGGTTTATTGAGAATATGTTTTTCGTCTCAGCCAATCCCTGGGT
GAGTTTCACCAGTTTTGATTTAAACGTGGCCAATATGGACAACTTCTTCGCCCCCGTTTTCACCATGGGC
AAATATTATACGCAAGGCGACAAGGTGCTGATGCCGCTGGCGATTCAGGTTCATCATGCCGTTTGTGATG
GCTTCCATGTCGGCAGAATGCTTAATGAATTACAACAGTACTGCGATGAGTGGCAGGGCGGGGCGTAATT
TGACTTTTGTCCTTTTCCGCTGCATAACCCTGCTTCGGGGTCATTATAGCGATTTTTTCGGTATATCCAT
CCTTTTTCGCACGATATACAGGATTTTGCCAAAGGGTTCGTGTAGACTTTCCTTGGTGTATCCAACGGCG
TCAGCCGGGCAGGATAGGTGAAGTAGGCCCACCCGCGAGCGGGTGTTCCTTCTTCACTGTCCCTTATTCG
CACCTGGCGGTGCTCAACGGGAATCCTGCTCTGCGAGGCTGGCCGTAGGCCGGCCCTACCGGCGCGGCAG
CGTTACCCGTGTCGGCGGCTCCAACGGCTCGCCATCGTCCAGAAAACACGGCTCATCGGGCATCGGCAGG
CGCTGCTGCCCGCGCCGTTCCCATTCCTCCGTTTCGGTCAAGGCTGGCAGGTCTGGTTCCATGCCCGGAA
TGCCGGGCTGGCTGGGCGGCTCCTCGCCGGGGCCGGTCGGTAGTTGCTGCTCGCCCGGATACAGGGTCGG
GATGCGGCGCAGGTCGCCATGCCCCAACAGCGATTCGTCCTGGTCGTCGTGATCAACCACCACGGCGGCA
CTGAACACCGACAGGCGCAACTGGTCGCGGGGCTGGCCCCACGCCACGCGGTCATTGACCACGTAGGCCG
ACACGGTGCCGGGGCCGTTGAGCTTCACGACGGAGATCCAGCGCTCGGCCACCAAGTCCTTGACTGCGTA
TTGGACCGTCCGCAAAGAACGTCCGATGAGCTTGGAAAGTGTCTTCTGGCTGACCACCACGGCGTTCTGG
TGGCCCATCTGCGCCACGAGGTGATGCAGCAGCATTGCCGCCGTGGGTTTCCTCGCAATAAGCCCGGCCC
ACGCCTCATGCGCTTTGCGTTCCGTTTGCACCCAGTGACCGGGCTTGTTCTTGGCTTGAATGCCGATTTC
TCTGGACTGCGTGGCCATGCTTATCTCCATGCGGTAGGGGTGCCGCACGGTTGCGGCACCATGCGCAATC
AGCTGCAACTTTTCGGCAGCGCGACAACAATTATGCGTTGCGTAAAAGTGGCAGTCAATTACAGATTTTC
TTTAACCTACGCAATGAGCTATTGCGGGGGGTGCCGCAATGAGCTGTTGCGTACCCCCCTTTTTTAAGTT
GTTGATTTTTAAGTCTTTCGCATTTCGCCCTATATCTAGTTCTTTGGTGCCCAAAGAAGGGCACCCCTGC
GGGGTTCCCCCACGCCTTCGGCGCGGCTCCCCCTCCGGCAAAAAGTGGCCCCTCCGGGGCTTGTTGATCG
ACTGCGCGGCCTTCGGCCTTGCCCAAGGTGGCGCTGCCCCCTTGGAACCCCCGCACTCGCCGCCGTGAGG
CTCGGGGGGCAGGCGGGCGGGCTTCGCCCTTCGACTGCCCCCACTCGCATAGGCTTGGGTCGTTCCAGGC
GCGTCAAGGCCAAGCCGCTGCGCGGTCGCTGCGCGAGCCTTGACCCGCCTTCCACTTGGTGTCCAACCGG
CAAGCGAAGCGCGCAGGCCGCAGGCCGGAGGCTTTTCCCCAGAGAAAATTAAAAAAATTGATGGGGCAAG
GCCGCAGGCCGCGCAGTTGGAGCCGGTGGGTATGTGGTCGAAGGCTGGGTAGCCGGTGGGCAATCCCTGT
GGTCAAGCTCGTGGGCAGGCGCAGCCTGTCCATCAGCTTGTCCAGCAGGGTTGTCCACGGGCCGAGCGAA
GCGAGCCAGCCGGTGGCCGCTCGCGGCCATCGTCCACATATCCACGGGCTGGCAAGGGAGCGCAGCGACC
GCGCAGGGCGAAGCCCGGAGAGCAAGCCCGTAGGGGGGGCGCGCCCAGCTGTCTAGGGCGGCGGATTTGT
CCTACTCAGGAGAGCGTTCACCGACAAACAACAGATAAAACGAAAGGCCCAGTCTTTCGACTGAGCCTTT
CGTTTTATTTGATGCCTTTAATTAAAGCGGATAACAATTTCACACAGGAGAATTCGCGGCCGCTTCTAGA
GAATTGTGAGCGGATAACAATTGACATTGTGAGCGGATAACAAGATACTGAGCACATACTAGAGAAAGAG
AAGAAATACTAGATGCGTAAAGGAGAAGAACTTTTCACTGGAGTTGTCCCAATTCTTGTTGAATTAGATG
GTGATGTTAATGGGCACAAATTTTCTGTCAGTGGAGAGGGTGAAGGTGATGCAACATACGGAAAACTTAC
CCTTAAATTTATTTGCACTACTGGAAAACTACCTGTTCCATGGCCAACACTTGTCACTACTTTCGGTTAT
GGTGTTCAATGCTTTGCGAGATACCCAGATCATATGAAACAGCATGACTTTTTCAAGAGTGCCATGCCCG
AAGGTTATGTACAGGAAAGAACTATATTTTTCAAAGATGACGGGAACTACAAGACACGTGCTGAAGTCAA
GTTTGAAGGTGATACCCTTGTTAATAGAATCGAGTTAAAAGGTATTGATTTTAAAGAAGATGGAAACATT
CTTGGACACAAATTGGAATACAACTATAACTCACACAATGTATACATCATGGCAGACAAACAAAAGAATG
GAATCAAAGTTAACTTCAAAATTAGACACAACATTGAAGATGGAAGCGTTCAACTAGCAGACCATTATCA
ACAAAATACTCCAATTGGCGATGGCCCTGTCCTTTTACCAGACAACCATTACCTGTCCACACAATCTGCC
CTTTCGAAAGATCCCAACGAAAAGAGAGACCACATGGTCCTTCTTGAGTTTGTAACAGCTGCTGGGATTA
CACATGGCATGGATGAACTATACAAATAATAATACTAGAGCCAGGCATCAAATAAAACGAAAGGCTCAGT
CGAAAGACTGGGCCTTTCGTTTTATCTGTTGTTTGTCGGTGAACGCTCTCTACTAGAGTCACACTGGCTC
ACCTTCGGGTGGGCCTTTCTGCGTTTATATACTAGTAGCGGCCGCTGCAGC
Features (pLannotate 1.2.2; 14 found; start..end, strand, type, name):
      4..98      +  terminator     lambda t0 terminator: transcription terminator from phage lambda
    146..248     +  promoter       cat promoter: promoter of the E. coli cat gene encoding chloramphenicol acetyltransferase
    249..905     +  CDS            cat: CAT_ECOLX - Experimental evidence at protein level: Swiss-Prot protein existence level 1. This enzyme is an effector of chloramphenicol resistance in bacteria. From Escherichia coli. This protein is used as a marker in many commonly used cloning vectors, such as pACYC184.
   1057..1165    +  oriT           oriT: incP origin of transfer
   1176..1838    -  CDS            pBBR1 Rep: replication protein for the broad-host-range plasmid pBBR1 from Bordetella bronchiseptica
   1839..2610    -  rep_origin     pBBR1 oriV: replication origin of the broad-host-range plasmid pBBR1 from Bordetella bronchiseptica; requires the pBBR1 Rep protein for replication
   2725..2811    -  terminator     rrnB T1 terminator: Escherichia coli rrnB; transcription terminator T1 from the E. coli rrnB gene
   2850..2871    +  misc_feature   BioBrick prefix: BioBrick prefix for parts that do not start with "ATG"
   2874..2890    +  protein_bind   lac operator: The lac repressor binds to the lac operator to inhibit transcription in E. coli. This inhibition can be relieved by adding lactose or isopropyl-β-D-thiogalactopyranoside (IPTG). lac repressor encoded by lacI
   2897..2913    +  protein_bind   lac operator: The lac repressor binds to the lac operator to inhibit transcription in E. coli. This inhibition can be relieved by adding lactose or isopropyl-β-D-thiogalactopyranoside (IPTG). lac repressor encoded by lacI
   2953..3666    +  CDS            hfriFP: hfriFP is a fluorescent protein published in 2013, derived from Herbaspirillum frisingense.
   3689..3760    +  terminator     rrnB T1 terminator: transcription terminator T1 from the E. coli rrnB gene
   3776..3803    +  terminator     T7Te terminator: phage T7 early transcription terminator
   3810..3830    +  misc_feature   BioBrick suffix: universal suffix for all parts
