[The description below was written by a language model from this plasmid's Addgene catalogue record and pLannotate feature annotations shown in this document.]
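Description:
MYMH 43 is a small (about 3.8 kb) bacterial expression plasmid built on pSEVA-331Bb, a BioBrick-compatible member of the SEVA modular vector family, and belongs to a synthetic biology toolkit for controlling gene expression in Acetobacteraceae. It replicates through the broad-host-range pBBR1 origin together with its cognate Rep protein, which allows maintenance in diverse Gram-negative bacteria as well as in E. coli. An incP oriT permits conjugative mobilisation when transfer functions are supplied in trans. Selection is by chloramphenicol, conferred by the cat gene under its own promoter. A lambda t0 terminator and an rrnB T1 terminator flank the backbone modules and insulate them from the cargo region.

The cargo sits between the BioBrick prefix and suffix and is a reporter cassette named 7GA-GFP. It carries a synthetic ribosome binding site variant placed upstream of a fluorescent protein coding sequence, followed by a double terminator (rrnB T1 plus T7Te). Two lac operator sites lie just after the prefix, suggesting a lac-regulated promoter region, but no promoter is annotated and the record does not name one. The automated annotation labels the reporter as hfriFP, whereas the catalogue describes it as GFP; this is probably a database-matching artefact, though the record does not settle it. The depositor notes low expression, so this variant appears to represent the weak end of an RBS strength series in which fluorescence reads out translation initiation efficiency. Such constructs are used to characterise RBS parts and choose among them when tuning protein output in engineered bacteria.
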