Addgene plasmid #138036: MYMH 43
Purpose: Encodes Ribosome Binding Site (RBS) variant using GFP as a reporter gene
Depositing lab: Meng How Tan. Depositing organization: Nanyang Technological University (NTU). Publication: An Expanded Synthetic Biology Toolkit for Gene Expression Control in Acetobacteraceae. Teh MY, Ooi KH, Danny Teo SX, Bin Mansoor ME, Shaun Lim WZ, Tan MH. ACS Synth Biol. 2019 Apr 19;8(4):708-723. doi: 10.1021/acssynbio.8b00168. Epub 2019 Mar 22. PubMed 30865830.
Backbone
  Vector backbone: pSEVA-331Bb
  Vector type: Bacterial Expression
Growth in bacteria
  Bacterial resistance: Chloramphenicol, 25 μg/mL
  Growth temperature: 37°C
  Growth strain: DH5alpha
  Copy number: High Copy
Gene/Insert
  Gene/Insert name: pSEVA-331Bb-7GA-GFP
  Species: Synthetic
  Mutation: AAA GAG AAG AAA
  Cloning method: Restriction Enzyme; 5′ cloning site Unknown (unknown if destroyed)
Terms and licenses: Academic/Nonprofit Terms; Industry Terms: Not Available to Industry
Depositor comments: Low expression
How to cite: MYMH 43 was a gift from Meng How Tan (Addgene plasmid # 138036 ; http://n2t.net/addgene:138036 ; RRID:Addgene_138036)
